Addgene plasmid #61172: pCMU-GAr
Purpose: Fluorescent reporter for Golgi apparatus GmMAN49-mCherry expressed under AtUBQ10 promoter
Depositing lab: Maria Harrison. Depositing organization: Boyce Thompson Institute for Plant Research, Inc. Publication: A set of fluorescent protein-based markers expressed from constitutive and arbuscular mycorrhiza-inducible promoters to label organelles, membranes and cytoskeletal elements in Medicago truncatula. Ivanov S, Harrison MJ. Plant J. 2014 Oct 20. doi: 10.1111/tpj.12706. PubMed 25329881.
Backbone
  Vector backbone: pKm43GW
  Backbone manufacturer: VIB
  Vector type: Plant Expression
  Selectable markers: Kanamycin
Growth in bacteria
  Bacterial resistance: Spectinomycin, 50 μg/mL
  Growth temperature: 37°C
  Growth strain: DH5alpha
  Copy number: High Copy
Gene/Insert
  Gene/Insert name: GmMAN49-mCherry
  Insert size (bp): 888
  Promoter: AtUBQ10
  Cloning method: Gateway Cloning
  Sequencing primers: 5′ ATGGCGAGAGGGAGCAGA; 3′ TTACTTGTACAGCTCGTCCATG
Terms and licenses: Academic/Nonprofit Terms; Industry Terms: Not Available to Industry
Depositor comments: GmMan49 contains S3R amino acid change relative to reference sequence (AHW81504.1). Depositor confirms that this mutation does not affect function.
How to cite: pCMU-GAr was a gift from Maria Harrison (Addgene plasmid # 61172 ; http://n2t.net/addgene:61172 ; RRID:Addgene_61172)
