[The description below was written by a language model from this plasmid's Addgene catalogue record and pLannotate feature annotations shown in this document.]
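Description:
pCMU-GAr is a binary T-DNA plant expression vector built on the pKm43GW MultiSite Gateway destination backbone, designed to label the Golgi apparatus with red fluorescence. The 11.4 kb plasmid replicates in E. coli from a ColE1/pMB1-type origin (with the pBR322 bom region) and carries the pVS1 oriV together with the RepA and StaA genes, which support replication and stable maintenance in Agrobacterium. Bacterial selection is by spectinomycin through the aadA (SmR) gene located outside the T-DNA.

Between the nopaline-type left and right border repeats sit two units. Near the left border, a NOS promoter–nptII–NOS terminator cassette, in reverse orientation, provides kanamycin selection of transformed plant tissue. The reporter cassette was assembled by Gateway recombination. An approximately 2 kb segment between attB4 and attB1 is not annotated in the feature table but occupies the position expected for the AtUBQ10 (Arabidopsis ubiquitin 10) promoter named in the record. The attB1–attB2 interval holds the 888 bp GmMAN49-mCherry fusion, followed by a CaMV polyadenylation signal. The N-terminal portion is annotated by homology as a fragment of Arabidopsis alpha-mannosidase MNS1, whereas the catalogue name points to a soybean mannosidase sequence. This short mannosidase fragment serves as the Golgi-targeting element placed ahead of mCherry. The depositor notes an S3R change relative to the reference sequence that is reported not to affect function.

The construct belongs to a set of fluorescent organelle, membrane and cytoskeleton markers developed for Medicago truncatula. It gives constitutive Golgi labelling for live-cell imaging.
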