Features (pLannotate 1.2.2; 23 found; start..end, strand, type, name):
    239..263     +  misc_feature   LB T-DNA repeat: left border repeat from nopaline C58 T-DNA
    356..608     -  terminator     NOS terminator: nopaline synthase terminator and poly(A) signal
    651..1442    -  CDS            neo: KKA2_KLEPN - Also known as kan, nptII. Experimental evidence at protein level: Swiss-Prot protein existence level 1. Resistance to kanamycin, neomycin, paromomycin, ribostamycin, butirosin and gentamicin B. From Klebsiella pneumoniae.
   1476..1655    -  promoter       NOS promoter: nopaline synthase promoter
   1745..1766    +  misc_feature   MCS (fragment): pUC18/19 multiple cloning site
   1828..1848    +  protein_bind   attB4: mutant version of attB; core recombination site for the Gateway® BP reaction BP Clonase™
   3836..3856    +  protein_bind   attB1: mutant version of attB; core recombination site for the Gateway® BP reaction BP Clonase™
   3862..4002    +  CDS            MNS1 (fragment): MNS1_ARATH - Also known as MANIB. Experimental evidence at protein level: Swiss-Prot protein existence level 1. Class I alpha-mannosidase essential for early N-glycan processing. Progressively trims alpha-1,2-linked mannose residues. Produces Man(5)GlcNAc(2) from Man(8)GlcNAc(2), but only Man(6)GlcNAc(2) from Man(9)GlcNAc(2). Has difficulty acting on the terminal mannose of the b-branch. Involved in root development and cell wall biosynthesis. From Arabidopsis thaliana (Mouse-ear cress).
   4039..4746    +  CDS            mCherry: mCherry is a basic (constitutively fluorescent) red fluorescent protein published in 2004, derived from Discosoma sp.. It is reported to be a very rapidly-maturing monomer with low acid sensitivity.
   4754..4774    -  protein_bind   attB2: mutant version of attB; core recombination site for the Gateway® BP reaction BP Clonase™
   4842..5001    +  polyA_signal   CaMV poly(A) signal (fragment): cauliflower mosaic virus polyadenylation signal
   5030..5070    +  CDS            lacZα (fragment): LacZα fragment of β-galactosidase; lacZ fragment
   5139..5163    +  misc_feature   RB T-DNA repeat: right border repeat from nopaline C58 T-DNA
   5502..5903    +  CDS            Y4CG_SINFN (fragment): Protein inferred from homology: Swiss-Prot protein existence level 3. From Sinorhizobium fredii (strain NBRC 101917 / NGR234).
   6463..7092    +  CDS            pVS1 StaA: stability protein from the Pseudomonas plasmid pVS1 (Heeb et al., 2000)
   7525..8593    +  CDS            pVS1 RepA (fragment): replication protein from the Pseudomonas plasmid pVS1 (Heeb et al., 2000)
   8659..8853    +  rep_origin     pVS1 oriV: origin of replication for the Pseudomonas plasmid pVS1 (Heeb et al., 2000)
   9056..9095    +  CDS            rop (fragment): Rop protein, which maintains plasmids at low copy number; rop
   9197..9337    +  misc_feature   bom: basis of mobility region from pBR322
   9523..10111   -  rep_origin     ori: high-copy-number ColE1/pMB1/pBR322/pUC origin of replication
  10355..11142   -  CDS            SmR (fragment): aminoglycoside adenylyltransferase (Murphy, 1985); aadA; confers resistance to spectinomycin and streptomycin
  11153..11209   -  CDS            GmR (fragment): gentamycin acetyltransferase; aacC1; confers resistance to gentamycin
  11299..1       +  CDS            int (fragment) (across the origin): INT2_ECOLX - Protein inferred from homology: Swiss-Prot protein existence level 3. Putative integrase believed to be involved in the insertion of antibiotic resistance genes into plasmids and transposons. From Escherichia coli.
>Addgene plasmid #61172 | pCMU-GAr | depositor full sequence | sequence record 100454 | pCMU-GAr sequence 11435 bps
TGATCACAGGCAGCAACGCTCTGTCATCGTTACAATCAACATGCTACCCTCCGCGAGATCATCCGTGTTT
CAAACCCGGCAGCTTAGTTGCCGTTCTTCCGAATAGCATCGGTAACATGAGCAAAGTCTGCCGCCTTACA
ACGGCTCTCCCGCTGACGCCGTCCCGGACTGATGGGCTGCCTGTATCGAGTGGTGATTTTGTGCCGAGCT
GCCGGTCGGGGAGCTGTTGGCTGGCTGGTGGCAGGATATATTGTGGTGTAAACAAATTGACGCTTAGACA
ACTTAATAACACATTGCGGACGTTTTTAATGTACTGAATTAACGCCGAATTGAATTATCAGCTTGCATGC
CGGTCGATCTAGTAACATAGATGACACCGCGCGCGATAATTTATCCTAGTTTGCGCGCTATATTTTGTTT
TCTATCGCGTATTAAATGTATAATTGCGGGACTCTAATCATAAAAACCCATCTCATAAATAACGTCATGC
ATTACATGTTAATTATTACATGCTTAACGTAATTCAACAGAAATTATATGATAATCATCGCAAGACCGGC
AACAGGATTCAATCTTAAGAAACTTTATTGCCAAATGTTTGAACGATCTGCTTGACTCTAGCTAGAGTCC
GAACCCCAGAGTCCCGCTCAGAAGAACTCGTCAAGAAGGCGATAGAAGGCGATGCGCTGCGAATCGGGAG
CGGCGATACCGTAAAGCACGAGGAAGCGGTCAGCCCATTCGCCGCCAAGCTCTTCAGCAATATCACGGGT
AGCCAACGCTATGTCCTGATAGCGGTCCGCCACACCCAGCCGGCCACAGTCGATGAATCCAGAAAAGCGG
CCATTTTCCACCATGATATTCGGCAAGCAGGCATCGCCGTGGGTCACGACGAGATCCTCGCCGTCGGGCA
TCCGCGCCTTGAGCCTGGCGAACAGTTCGGCTGGCGCGAGCCCCTGATGCTCTTCGTCCAGATCATCCTG
ATCGACAAGACCGGCTTCCATCCGAGTACGTGCTCGCTCGATGCGATGTTTCGCTTGGTGGTCGAATGGG
CAGGTAGCCGGATCAAGCGTATGCAGCCGCCGCATTGCATCAGCCATGATGGATACTTTCTCGGCAGGAG
CAAGGTGAGATGACAGGAGATCCTGCCCCGGCACTTCGCCCAATAGCAGCCAGTCCCTTCCCGCTTCAGT
GACAACGTCGAGCACAGCTGCGCAAGGAACGCCCGTCGTGGCCAGCCACGATAGCCGCGCTGCCTCGTCT
TGGAGTTCATTCAGGGCACCGGACAGGTCGGTCTTGACAAAAAGAACCGGGCGCCCCTGCGCTGACAGCC
GGAACACGGCGGCATCAGAGCAGCCGATTGTCTGTTGTGCCCAGTCATAGCCGAATAGCCTCTCCACCCA
AGCGGCCGGAGAACCTGCGTGCAATCCATCTTGTTCAATCATGCCTCGATCGAGTTGAGAGTGAATATGA
GACTCTAATTGGATACCGAGGGGAATTTATGGAACGTCAGTGGAGCATTTTTGACAAGAAATATTTGCTA
GCTGATAGTGACCTTAGGCGACTTTTGAACGCGCAATAATGGTTTCTGACGTATGTGCTTAGCTCATTAA
ACTCCAGAAACCCGCGGCTGAGTGGCTCCTTCAACGTTGCGGTTCTGTCAGTTCCAAACGTAAAACGGCT
TGTCCCGCGTCATCGGCGGGGGTCATAACGTGACTCCCTTAATTCTCATGTATGATAATTCGAGGGTACC
CGGGGATCCTCTAGAGGGCCCGAGCGGATAACAATTTCACACAGGAAACAGCTATGACCATGATTACGCC
AAGCTATCAACTTTGTATAGAAAAGTTGAGTCTAGCTCAACAGAGCTTTTAACCCAAATTGGTACAATAG
AATACAACTTTAGATCATAATTCTCAAAAGAAAGAGATTCCTTAGCTATTCTATCTGCCACTCCATTTCC
TTCTCGGCTTGTATGCACAAGCATAAAATCCTCAAACTTGCTAAGTAGATACTTTATGTCTTGGATAATT
GGATTGAGACTTGACAAGCATAACTTTCATGTAACCAAAGACACAAGTTGCTGAGAATCCACCTCAAAAA
TGATCTTCCTATAATTGAATCGGGATAATGACAGCACAGCCCATCTAAGAGCCTCCACTTCTACTTCCAG
CACGCTTCTTACTTTTACCACAGCTCTTGCACCTAACCATAACACCTTCCCTGTATGATCGCGAAGCACC
CACCCTAAGCCACATTTTAATCCTTCTGTTGGCCATGCCCCATCAAAGTTGCACTTAACCCAAGATTGTG
GTGGAGCTTCCCATGTTTCTCGTCTGTCCCGACGGTGTTGTGGTTGGTGCTTTCCTTACATTCTGAGCCT
CTTTCCTTCTAATCCACTCATCTGCATCTTCTTGTGTCCTTACTAATACCTCATTGGTTCCAAATTCCCT
CCCTTTAAGCACCAGCTCGTTTCTGTTCTTCCACAGCCTCCCAAGTATCCAAGGGACTAAAGCCTCCACA
TTCTTCAGATCAGGATATTCTTGTTTAAGATGTTGAACTCTATGGAGGTTTGTATGAACTGATGATCTAG
GACCGGATAAGTTCCCTTCTTCATAGCGAACTTATTCAAAGAATGTTTTGTGTATCATTCTTGTTACATT
GTTATTAATGAAAAAATATTATTGGTCATTGGACTGAACACGAGTGTTAAATATGGACCAGGCCCCAAAT
AAGATCCATTGATATATGAATTAAATAACAAGAATAAATCGAGTCACCAAACCACTTGCCTTTTTTAACG
AGACTTGTTCACCAACTTGATACAAAAGTCATTATCCTATGCAAATCAATAATCATACAAAAATATCCAA
TAACACTAAAAAATTAAAAGAAATGGATAATTTCACAATATGTTATACGATAAAGAAGTTACTTTTCCAA
GAAATTCACTGATTTTATAAGCCCACTTGCATTAGATAAATGGCAAAAAAAAACAAAAAGGAAAAGAAAT
AAAGCACGAAGAATTCTAGAAAATACGAAATACGCTTCAATGCAGTGGGACCCACGGTTCAATTATTGCC
AATTTTCAGCTCCACCGTATATTTAAAAAATAAAACGATAATGCTAAAAAAATATAAATCGTAACGATCG
TTAAATCTCAACGGCTGGATCTTATGACGACCGTTAGAAATTGTGGTTGTCGACGAGTCAGTAATAAACG
GCGTCAAAGTGGTTGCAGCCGGCACACACGAGTCGTGTTTATCAACTCAAAGCACAAATACTTTTCCTCA
ACCTAAAAATAAGGCAATTAGCCAAAAACAACTTTGCGTGTAAACAACGCTCAATACACGTGTCATTTTA
TTATTAGCTATTGCTTCACCGCCTTAGCTTTCTCGTGACCTAGTCGTCCTCGTCTTTTCTTCTTCTTCTT
CTATAAAACAATACCCAAAGAGCTCTTCTTCTTCACAATTCAGATTTCAATTTCTCAAAATCTTAAAAAC
TTTCTCTCAATTCTCTCTACCGTGATCAAGGTAAATTTCTGTGTTCCTTATTCTCTCAAAATCTTCGATT
TTGTTTTCGTTCGATCCCAATTTCGTATATGTTCTTTGGTTTAGATTCTGTTAATCTTAGATCGAAGACG
ATTTTCTGGGTTTGATCGTTAGATATCATCTTAATTCTCGATTAGGGTTTCATAGATATCATCCGATTTG
TTCAAATAATTTGAGTTTTGTCGAATAATTACTCTTCGATTTGTGATTTCTATCTAGATCTGGTGTTAGT
TTCTAGTTTGTGCGATCGAATTTGTCGATTAATCTGAGTTTTTCTGATTAACAGGCAAGTTTGTACAAAA
AAGCAGGCTTCATGGCGAGAGGGAGCAGATCAGTGGGTAGCAGCAGCAGCAAATGGAGGTACTGCAACCC
TACTAGTTACTTGAAGCGCCCAAAGCGTCTTGCTCTGCTCTTCATCGTTTTCGTTTGTGTCTCTTTCGTT
TTCTGGGACCGTCAAACTGACGTCTCGAGGACCGGTCCCGGGGGATCCATGGTGAGCAAGGGCGAGGAGG
ATAACATGGCCATCATCAAGGAGTTCATGCGCTTCAAGGTGCACATGGAGGGCTCCGTGAACGGCCACGA
GTTCGAGATCGAGGGCGAGGGCGAGGGCCGCCCCTACGAGGGCACCCAGACCGCCAAGCTGAAGGTGACC
AAGGGTGGCCCCCTGCCCTTCGCCTGGGACATCCTGTCCCCTCAGTTCATGTACGGCTCCAAGGCCTACG
TGAAGCACCCCGCCGACATCCCCGACTACTTGAAGCTGTCCTTCCCCGAGGGCTTCAAGTGGGAGCGCGT
GATGAACTTCGAGGACGGCGGCGTGGTGACCGTGACCCAGGACTCCTCCCTGCAGGACGGCGAGTTCATC
TACAAGGTGAAGCTGCGCGGCACCAACTTCCCCTCCGACGGCCCCGTAATGCAGAAGAAGACCATGGGCT
GGGAGGCCTCCTCCGAGCGGATGTACCCCGAGGACGGCGCCCTGAAGGGCGAGATCAAGCAGAGGCTGAA
GCTGAAGGACGGCGGCCACTACGACGCTGAGGTCAAGACCACCTACAAGGCCAAGAAGCCCGTGCAGCTG
CCCGGCGCCTACAACGTCAACATCAAGTTGGACATCACCTCCCACAACGAGGACTACACCATCGTGGAAC
AGTACGAACGCGCCGAGGGCCGCCACTCCACCGGCGGCATGGACGAGCTGTACAAGTAAGACCCAGCTTT
CTTGTACAAAGTGGAATAAGCGGCCATGCTAGAGTCCGCAAAAATCACCAGTCTCTCTCTACAAATCTAT
CTCTCTCTATTTTTCTCCAGAATAATGTGTGAGTAGTTCCCAGATAAGGGAATTAGGGTTCTTATAGGGT
TTCGCTCATGTGTTGAGCATATAAGAAACCCTTAGTATGTATTTGTATTTGTAAAATACTTCTATCAATA
AAATTTCTAATTCCTAAAACCAAAATCCAGTGACGCAACTTTATTATACATAGTTGATAATTCACTGGCC
GTCGTTTTACAACGTCGTGACTGGGAAAACGAGCTCAAGCTTAGCTTGAGCTTGGATCAGATTGTCGTTT
CCCGCCTTCAGTTTAAACTATCAGTGTTTGACAGGATATATTGGCGGGTAAACCTAAGAGAAAAGAGCGT
TTATTAGAATAACGGATATTTAAAAGGGCGTGAAAAGGTTTATCCGTTCGTCCATTTGTATGTGCATGCC
AACCACAGGGTTCCCCTCGGGATCAAAGTACTTTGATCCAACCCCTCCGCTGCTATAGTGCAGTCGGCTT
CTGACGTTCAGTGCAGCCGTCTTCTGAAAACGACATGTCGCACAAGTCCTAAGTTACGCGACAGGCTGCC
GCCCTGCCCTTTTCCTGGCGTTTTCTTGTCGCGTGTTTTAGTCGCATAAAGTAGAATACTTGCGACTAGA
ACCGGAGACATTACGCCATGAACAAGAGCGCCGCCGCTGGCCTGCTGGGCTATGCCCGCGTCAGCACCGA
CGACCAGGACTTGACCAACCAACGGGCCGAACTGCACGCGGCCGGCTGCACCAAGCTGTTTTCCGAGAAG
ATCACCGGCACCAGGCGCGACCGCCCGGAGCTGGCCAGGATGCTTGACCACCTACGCCCTGGCGACGTTG
TGACAGTGACCAGGCTAGACCGCCTGGCCCGCAGCACCCGCGACCTACTGGACATTGCCGAGCGCATCCA
GGAGGCCGGCGCGGGCCTGCGTAGCCTGGCAGAGCCGTGGGCCGACACCACCACGCCGGCCGGCCGCATG
GTGTTGACCGTGTTCGCCGGCATTGCCGAGTTCGAGCGTTCCCTAATCATCGACCGCACCCGGAGCGGGC
GCGAGGCCGCCAAGGCCCGAGGCGTGAAGTTTGGCCCCCGCCCTACCCTCACCCCGGCACAGATCGCGCA
CGCCCGCGAGCTGATCGACCAGGAAGGCCGCACCGTGAAAGAGGCGGCTGCACTGCTTGGCGTGCATCGC
TCGACCCTGTACCGCGCACTTGAGCGCAGCGAGGAAGTGACGCCCACCGAGGCCAGGCGGCGCGGTGCCT
TCCGTGAGGACGCATTGACCGAGGCCGACGCCCTGGCGGCCGCCGAGAATGAACGCCAAGAGGAACAAGC
ATGAAACCGCACCAGGACGGCCAGGACGAACCGTTTTTCATTACCGAAGAGATCGAGGCGGAGATGATCG
CGGCCGGGTACGTGTTCGAGCCGCCCGCGCACGTCTCAACCGTGCGGCTGCATGAAATCCTGGCCGGTTT
GTCTGATGCCAAGCTGGCGGCCTGGCCGGCCAGCTTGGCCGCTGAAGAAACCGAGCGCCGCCGTCTAAAA
AGGTGATGTGTATTTGAGTAAAACAGCTTGCGTCATGCGGTCGCTGCGTATATGATGCGATGAGTAAATA
AACAAATACGCAAGGGGAACGCATGAAGGTTATCGCTGTACTTAACCAGAAAGGCGGGTCAGGCAAGACG
ACCATCGCAACCCATCTAGCCCGCGCCCTGCAACTCGCCGGGGCCGATGTTCTGTTAGTCGATTCCGATC
CCCAGGGCAGTGCCCGCGATTGGGCGGCCGTGCGGGAAGATCAACCGCTAACCGTTGTCGGCATCGACCG
CCCGACGATTGACCGCGACGTGAAGGCCATCGGCCGGCGCGACTTCGTAGTGATCGACGGAGCGCCCCAG
GCGGCGGACTTGGCTGTGTCCGCGATCAAGGCAGCCGACTTCGTGCTGATTCCGGTGCAGCCAAGCCCTT
ACGACATATGGGCCACCGCCGACCTGGTGGAGCTGGTTAAGCAGCGCATTGAGGTCACGGATGGAAGGCT
ACAAGCGGCCTTTGTCGTGTCGCGGGCGATCAAAGGCACGCGCATCGGCGGTGAGGTTGCCGAGGCGCTG
GCCGGGTACGAGCTGCCCATTCTTGAGTCCCGTATCACGCAGCGCGTGAGCTACCCAGGCACTGCCGCCG
CCGGCACAACCGTTCTTGAATCAGAACCCGAGGGCGACGCTGCCCGCGAGGTCCAGGCGCTGGCCGCTGA
AATTAAATCAAAACTCATTTGAGTTAATGAGGTAAAGAGAAAATGAGCAAAAGCACAAACACGCTAAGTG
CCGGCCGTCCGAGCGCACGCAGCAGCAAGGCTGCAACGTTGGCCAGCCTGGCAGACACGCCAGCCATGAA
GCGGGTCAACTTTCAGTTGCCGGCGGAGGATCACACCAAGCTGAAGATGTACGCGGTACGCCAAGGCAAG
ACCATTACCGAGCTGCTATCTGAATACATCGCGCAGCTACCAGAGTAAATGAGCAAATGAATAAATGAGT
AGATGAATTTTAGCGGCTAAAGGAGGCGGCATGGAAAATCAAGAACAACCAGGCACCGACGCCGTGGAAT
GCCCCATGTGTGGAGGAACGGGCGGTTGGCCAGGCGTAAGCGGCTGGGTTGTCTGCCGGCCCTGCAATGG
CACTGGAACCCCCAAGCCCGAGGAATCGGCGTGACGGTCGCAAACCATCCGGCCCGGTACAAATCGGCGC
GGCGCTGGGTGATGACCTGGTGGAGAAGTTGAAGGCCGCGCAGGCCGCCCAGCGGCAACGCATCGAGGCA
GAAGCACGCCCCGGTGAATCGTGGCAAGCGGCCGCTGATCGAATCCGCAAAGAATCCCGGCAACCGCCGG
CAGCCGGTGCGCCGTCGATTAGGAAGCCGCCCAAGGGCGACGAGCAACCAGATTTTTTCGTTCCGATGCT
CTATGACGTGGGCACCCGCGATAGTCGCAGCATCATGGACGTGGCCGTTTTCCGTCTGTCGAAGCGTGAC
CGACGAGCTGGCGAGGTGATCCGCTACGAGCTTCCAGACGGGCACGTAGAGGTTTCCGCAGGGCCGGCCG
GCATGGCCAGTGTGTGGGATTACGACCTGGTACTGATGGCGGTTTCCCATCTAACCGAATCCATGAACCG
ATACCGGGAAGGGAAGGGAGACAAGCCCGGCCGCGTGTTCCGTCCACACGTTGCGGACGTACTCAAGTTC
TGCCGGCGAGCCGATGGCGGAAAGCAGAAAGACGACCTGGTAGAAACCTGCATTCGGTTAAACACCACGC
ACGTTGCCATGCAGCGTACGAAGAAGGCCAAGAACGGCCGCCTGGTGACGGTATCCGAGGGTGAAGCCTT
GATTAGCCGCTACAAGATCGTAAAGAGCGAAACCGGGCGGCCGGAGTACATCGAGATCGAGCTAGCTGAT
TGGATGTACCGCGAGATCACAGAAGGCAAGAACCCGGACGTGCTGACGGTTCACCCCGATTACTTTTTGA
TCGATCCCGGCATCGGCCGTTTTCTCTACCGCCTGGCACGCCGCGCCGCAGGCAAGGCAGAAGCCAGATG
GTTGTTCAAGACGATCTACGAACGCAGTGGCAGCGCCGGAGAGTTCAAGAAGTTCTGTTTCACCGTGCGC
AAGCTGATCGGGTCAAATGACCTGCCGGAGTACGATTTGAAGGAGGAGGCGGGGCAGGCTGGCCCGATCC
TAGTCATGCGCTACCGCAACCTGATCGAGGGCGAAGCATCCGCCGGTTCCTAATGTACGGAGCAGATGCT
AGGGCAAATTGCCCTAGCAGGGGAAAAAGGTCGAAAAGGTCTCTTTCCTGTGGATAGCACGTACATTGGG
AACCCAAAGCCGTACATTGGGAACCGGAACCCGTACATTGGGAACCCAAAGCCGTACATTGGGAACCGGT
CACACATGTAAGTGACTGATATAAAAGAGAAAAAAGGCGATTTTTCCGCCTAAAACTCTTTAAAACTTAT
TAAAACTCTTAAAACCCGCCTGGCCTGTGCATAACTGTCTGGCCAGCGCACAGCCGAAGAGCTGCAAAAA
GCGCCTACCCTTCGGTCGCTGCGCTCCCTACGCCCCGCCGCTTCGCGTCGGCCTATCGCGGCCGCTGGCC
GCTCAAAAATGGCTGGCCTACGGCCAGGCAATCTACCAGGGCGCGGACAAGCCGCGCCGTCGCCACTCGA
CCGCCGGCGCCCACATCAAGGCACCCTGCCTCGCGCGTTTCGGTGATGACGGTGAAAACCTCTGACACAT
GCAGCTCCCGGAGACGGTCACAGCTTGTCTGTAAGCGGATGCCGGGAGCAGACAAGCCCGTCAGGGCGCG
TCAGCGGGTGTTGGCGGGTGTCGGGGCGCAGCCATGACCCAGTCACGTAGCGATAGCGGAGTGTATACTG
GCTTAACTATGCGGCATCAGAGCAGATTGTACTGAGAGTGCACCATATGCGGTGTGAAATACCGCACAGA
TGCGTAAGGAGAAAATACCGCATCAGGCGCTCTTCCGCTTCCTCGCTCACTGACTCGCTGCGCTCGGTCG
TTCGGCTGCGGCGAGCGGTATCAGCTCACTCAAAGGCGGTAATACGGTTATCCACAGAATCAGGGGATAA
CGCAGGAAAGAACATGTGAGCAAAAGGCCAGCAAAAGGCCAGGAACCGTAAAAAGGCCGCGTTGCTGGCG
TTTTTCCATAGGCTCCGCCCCCCTGACGAGCATCACAAAAATCGACGCTCAAGTCAGAGGTGGCGAAACC
CGACAGGACTATAAAGATACCAGGCGTTTCCCCCTGGAAGCTCCCTCGTGCGCTCTCCTGTTCCGACCCT
GCCGCTTACCGGATACCTGTCCGCCTTTCTCCCTTCGGGAAGCGTGGCGCTTTCTCATAGCTCACGCTGT
AGGTATCTCAGTTCGGTGTAGGTCGTTCGCTCCAAGCTGGGCTGTGTGCACGAACCCCCCGTTCAGCCCG
ACCGCTGCGCCTTATCCGGTAACTATCGTCTTGAGTCCAACCCGGTAAGACACGACTTATCGCCACTGGC
AGCAGCCACTGGTAACAGGATTAGCAGAGCGAGGTATGTAGGCGGTGCTACAGAGTTCTTGAAGTGGTGG
CCTAACTACGGCTACACTAGAAGGACAGTATTTGGTATCTGCGCTCTGCTGAAGCCAGTTACCTTCGGAA
AAAGAGTTGGTAGCTCTTGATCCGGCAAACAAACCACCGCTGGTAGCGGTGGTTTTTTTGTTTGCAAGCA
GCAGATTACGCGCAGAAAAAAAGGATCTCAAGAAGATCCTTTGATCTTTTCTACGGGGTCTGACGCTCAG
TGGAACGAAAACTCACGTTAAGGGATTTTGGTCATGCATGATATATCTCCCAATTTGTGTAGGGCTTATT
ATGCACGCTTAAAAATAATAAAAGCAGACTTGACCTGATAGTTTGGCTGTGAGCAATTATGTGCTTAGTG
CATCTAATCGCTTGAGTTAACGCCGGCGAAGCGGCGTCGGCTTGAACGAATTTCTAGCTAGACATTATTT
GCCGACTACCTTGGTGATCTCGCCTTTCACGTAGTGGACAAATTCTTCCAACTGATCTGCGCGCGAGGCC
AAGCGATCTTCTTCTTGTCCAAGATAAGCCTGTCTAGCTTCAAGTATGACGGGCTGATACTGGGCCGGCA
GGCGCTCCATTGCCCAGTCGGCAGCGACATCCTTCGGCGCGATTTTGCCGGTTACTGCGCTGTACCAAAT
GCGGGACAACGTAAGCACTACATTTCGCTCATCGCCAGCCCAGTCGGGCGGCGAGTTCCATAGCGTTAAG
GTTTCATTTAGCGCCTCAAATAGATCCTGTTCAGGAACCGGATCAAAGAGTTCCTCCGCCGCTGGACCTA
CCAAGGCAACGCTATGTTCTCTTGCTTTTGTCAGCAAGATAGCCAGATCAATGTCGATCGTGGCTGGCTC
GAAGATACCTGCAAGAATGTCATTGCGCTGCCATTCTCCAAATTGCAGTTCGCGCTTAGCTGGATAACGC
CACGGAATGATGTCGTCGTGCACAACAATGGTGACTTCTACAGCGCGGAGAATCTCGCTCTCTCCAGGGG
AAGCCGAAGTTTCCAAAAGGTCGTTGATCAAAGCTCGCCGCGTTGTTTCATCAAGCCTTACGGTCACCGT
AACCAGCAAATCAATATCACTGTGTGGCTTCAGGCCGCCATCCACTGCGGAGCCGTACAAATGTACGGCC
AGCAACGTCGGTTCGAGATGGCGCTCGATGACGCCAACTACCTCTGATAGTTGAGTCGATACTTCGGCGA
TCACCGCTTCCCCCATGATGTTTAACTTTGTTTTAGGGCGACTGCCCTGCTGCGTAACATCGTTGCTGCT
CCATAACATCAAACATCGACCCACGGCGTAACGCGCTTGCTGCTTGGATGCCCGAGGCATAGACTGTACC
CCAAAAAAACATGTCATAACAAGAAGCCATGAAAACCGCCACTGCGCCGTTACCACCGCTGCGTTCGGTC
AAGGTTCTGGACCAGTTGCGTGACGGCAGTTACGCTACTTGCATTACAGCTTACGAACCGAACGAGGCTT
ATGTCCACTGGGTTCGTGCCCGAAT
