>Addgene plasmid #61172 | pCMU-GAr | addgene partial sequence | sequence record 110368 | Mombaerts mRFPup 5'-GTGGCCGTTCACGGAGCCCTCCATG-3'
TGAGATGGCCATGTTATCCTCCTCGCCCTTGCTCACCATGGATCCCCCGGGACCGGTCCTCGAGACGTCA
GTTTGACGGTCCCAGAAAACGAAAGAGACACAAACGAAAACGATGAAGAGCAGAGCAAGACGCTTTGGGC
GCTTCAAGTAACTAGTAGGGTTGCAGTACCTCCATTTGCTGCTGCTGCTACCCACTGATCTGCTCCCTCT
CGCCATGAAGCCTGCTTTTTTGTACAAACTTGCCTGTTAATCAGAAAAACTCAGATTAATCGACAAATTC
GATCGCACAAACTAGAAACTAACACCAGATCTAGATAGAAATCACAAATCGAAGAGTAATTATTCGACAA
AACTCAAATTATTTGAACAAATCGGATGATATCTATGAAACCCTAATCGAGAATTAAGATGATATCTAAC
GATCAAACCCAGAAAATCGTCTTCGATCTAAGATTAACAGAATCTAAACCAAAGAACATATACGAAATTG
GGATCGAACGAAAACAAAATCGAAGATTTTGAGAGAATAAGGAACACAGAAATTTACCTTGATCACGGTA
GAGAGAATTGAGAGAAAGTTTTTAAGATTTTGAGAAATTGAAATCTGAATTGTGAAGAAGAAGAGCTCTT
TGGGTATTGTTTTATAGAAGAAGAAGAAGAAAAGACGAGGACGACTAGGTCACGAGAAAGCTAAGGCGGT
GAAGCAATAGCTAATAATAAAATGACACGTGTATTGAGCGTTGTTTACACGCAAAGTTGTTTTTGGCTAA
TTGCCTTATTTTTAGGTTGAGGAAAAGTATTTGTGCTTTGAGTTGATAAACACGACTCGTGTGT
