>Addgene plasmid #61172 | pCMU-GAr | addgene partial sequence | sequence record 110369 | M13-F20 5'-TGTAAAACGACGGCCAGT-3'
TGGATTTTGGTTTTAGGAATTAGAAATTTTATTGATAGAAGTATTTTACAAATACAAATACATACTAAGG
GTTTCTTATATGCTCAACACATGAGCGAAACCCTATAAGAACCCTAATTCCCTTATCTGGGAACTACTCA
CACATTATTCTGGAGAAAAATAGAGAGAGATAGATTTGTAGAGAGAGACTGGTGATTTTTGCGGACTCTA
GCATGGCCGCTTATTCCACTTTGTACAAGAAAGCTGGGTCTTACTTGTACAGCTCGTCCATGCCGCCGGT
GGAGTGGCGGCCCTCGGCGCGTTCGTACTGTTCCACGATGGTGTAGTCCTCGTTGTGGGAGGTGATGTCC
AACTTGATGTTGACGTTGTAGGCGCCGGGCAGCTGCACGGGCTTCTTGGCCTTGTAGGTGGTCTTGACCT
CAGCGTCGTAGTGGCCGCCGTCCTTCAGCTTCAGCCTCTGCTTGATCTCGCCCTTCAGGGCGCCGTCCTC
GGGGTACATCCGCTCGGAGGAGGCCTCCCAGCCCATGGTCTTCTTCTGCATTACGGGGCCGTCGGAGGGG
AAGTTGGTGCCGCGCAGCTTCACCTTGTAGATGAACTCGCCGTCCTGCAGGGAGGAGTCCTGGGTCACGG
TCACCACGCCGCCGTCCTCGAAGTTCATCACGCGCTCCCACTTGAAGCCCTCGGGGAAGGACAGCTTCAA
GTAGTCGGGGATGTCGGCGGGGTGCTTCACGTAGGCCTTGGAGCCGTACATGAACTGAGGGGACAGGATG
TCCCAGGCGAAGGGCAGG
